Addgene plasmid #197164: pAAV-CAG-miRFP680-P2A-GFP
Purpose: Expresses the protein of miRFP680-P2A-GFP in mammalian cells
Depositing lab: Kiryl Piatkevich. Depositing organization: Westlake University. Publication: Quantitative assessment of near-infrared fluorescent proteins. Zhang H, Papadaki S, Sun X, Wang X, Drobizhev M, Yao L, Rehbock M, Koster RW, Wu L, Namikawa K, Piatkevich KD. Nat Methods. 2023 Sep 4. doi: 10.1038/s41592-023-01975-z. PubMed 37666982.
Backbone
  Vector backbone: pAAV-CAG-WPRE
  Vector type: AAV
Growth in bacteria
  Bacterial resistance: Ampicillin, 100 μg/mL
  Growth temperature: 37°C
  Growth strain: NEB Stable
  Copy number: High Copy
Gene/Insert
  Gene/Insert name: miRFP680-P2A-GFP
  Species: M. musculus (mouse)
  Cloning method: Gibson Cloning
Terms and licenses: Academic/Nonprofit Terms; Industry Terms: Not Available to Industry
Depositor comments: Please visit https://www.researchsquare.com/article/rs-797586/v1 for preprint.
How to cite: pAAV-CAG-miRFP680-P2A-GFP was a gift from Kiryl Piatkevich (Addgene plasmid # 197164 ; http://n2t.net/addgene:197164 ; RRID:Addgene_197164)
