[The description below was written by a language model from this plasmid's Addgene catalogue record and pLannotate feature annotations shown in this document.]
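Description:
pAAV-CAG-miRFP680-P2A-GFP is an adeno-associated virus transfer plasmid built on the pAAV-CAG-WPRE backbone for expressing a two-colour fluorescent reporter in mammalian cells. It is maintained in E. coli through a high-copy ColE1/pUC-type origin and selected with ampicillin via the β-lactamase gene. An f1 phage origin is also present in the bacterial portion. Two AAV2 inverted terminal repeats flank the expression cassette. They allow the intervening DNA to be packaged into recombinant AAV particles when replication and capsid functions are supplied in trans, although the plasmid can equally be used for direct transfection.

Expression is driven by the CAG promoter, annotated here as a CMV immediate-early enhancer fragment, the chicken β-actin promoter and a chimeric β-actin/β-globin intron region. Small annotated fragments such as HBB, lacI, lacZα and SV40 large T antigen appear to be incidental matches to promoter or backbone remnants rather than functional genes. The open reading frame encodes miRFP680, a near-infrared fluorescent protein derived from a Rhodopseudomonas palustris bacteriophytochrome that needs biliverdin as its chromophore, followed by EGFP. The P2A self-cleaving peptide named in the construct title is not separately annotated but presumably occupies the gap between the two coding sequences. It would yield the two proteins as separate polypeptides from one transcript in roughly equal amounts. The catalogue lists mouse as the insert species, which does not match the origins given for the annotated proteins.

A WPRE and an SV40 polyadenylation signal downstream enhance transcript stability and processing. The co-expressed GFP can serve as an internal reference for normalising near-infrared signal. This fits the associated study's quantitative comparison of near-infrared fluorescent proteins.
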