Features (pLannotate 1.2.2; 19 found; start..end, strand, type, name):
     31..279     +  enhancer       CMV enhancer (fragment): human cytomegalovirus immediate early enhancer
    281..556     +  promoter       chicken β-actin promoter: No description available
    557..692     +  intron         hybrid intron (fragment): hybrid between chicken β-actin (CBA) and minute virus of mice (MMV) introns (Gray et al., 2011)
    781..911     +  intron         chimeric intron (fragment): chimera between introns from chicken β-actin and rabbit β-globin
    909..971     +  CDS            HBB (fragment): HBB_LEPEU - Experimental evidence at protein level: Swiss-Prot protein existence level 1. Involved in oxygen transport from the lung to the various peripheral tissues. From Lepus europaeus (European hare).
    983..1930    +  CDS            miRFP680: miRFP680 is a basic (constitutively fluorescent) near ir fluorescent protein published in 2020, derived from Rhodopseudomonas palustris CGA009. It has low acid sensitivity. It requires the cofactor biliverdin for fluorescence.
   2024..2740    +  CDS            EGFP: the original enhanced GFP (Yang et al., 1996) mammalian codon-optimized
   2741..2765    +  misc_feature   MCS (fragment): pBluescript multiple cloning site
   2765..3353    +  misc_feature   WPRE: woodchuck hepatitis virus posttranscriptional regulatory element
   3396..3517    -  polyA_signal   SV40 poly(A) signal: SV40 polyadenylation signal
   3540..3608    -  CDS            large T antigen (fragment): large T antigen from SV40 (simian virus 40)
   3679..3812    +  repeat_region  AAV2 ITR: inverted terminal repeat of adeno-associated virus serotype 2 inverted
   3806..3862    -  CDS            lacI (fragment): lac repressor; lacI; The lac repressor binds to the lac operator to inhibit transcription in E. coli. This inhibition can be relieved by adding lactose or isopropyl-β-D-thiogalactopyranoside (IPTG).
   4045..4633    -  rep_origin     ori: high-copy-number ColE1/pMB1/pBR322/pUC origin of replication
   4804..5664    -  CDS            AmpR: β-lactamase; bla; confers resistance to ampicillin, carbenicillin, and related antibiotics
   5665..5769    -  promoter       AmpR promoter: bla
   5822..6250    -  rep_origin     f1 ori (sequence partly withheld): f1 bacteriophage origin of replication; arrow indicates direction of (+) strand synthesis
   6255..6324    -  CDS            lacZα (fragment): LacZα fragment of β-galactosidase; lacZ fragment
   6319..6451    -  repeat_region  AAV2 ITR (fragment): inverted terminal repeat of adeno-associated virus serotype 2 inverted
>Addgene plasmid #197164 | pAAV-CAG-miRFP680-P2A-GFP | addgene full sequence | sequence record 387191 | Addgene NGS Result
TATCTACGTAGCCATGCTCTAGGAAGAGTACCATTGACGTCAATAATGACGTATGTTCCCATAGTAACGC
CAATAGGGACTTTCCATTGACGTCAATGGGTGGAGTATTTACGGTAAACTGCCCACTTGGCAGTACATCA
AGTGTATCATATGCCAAGTACGCCCCCTATTGACGTCAATGACGGTAAATGGCCCGCCTGGCATTATGCC
CAGTACATGACCTTATGGGACTTTCCTACTTGGCAGTACATCTACGTATTAGTCATCGCTATTACCATGG
TCGAGGTGAGCCCCACGTTCTGCTTCACTCTCCCCATCTCCCCCCCCTCCCCACCCCCAATTTTGTATTT
ATTTATTTTTTAATTATTTTGTGCAGCGATGGGGGSGGGGGGGGGGGGGGGGCGCGCGCCAGGCGGGGCG
GGGCGGGGCGAGGGGGGGCGGGGCGAGGCGGAGAGGTGCGGCGGCAGCCAATCAGAGCGGCGCGCTCCGA
AAGTTTCCTTTTATGGCGAGGCGGCGGCGGCGGCGGCCCTATAAAAAGCGAAGCGCGCGGCGGGCGGGAG
TCGCTGCGCGCTGCCTTCGCCCCGTGCCCCGCTCCGCCGCCGCCTCGCGCCGCCCGCCCCGGCTCTGACT
GACCGCGTTACTCCCACAGGTGAGCGGGCGGGACGGCCCTTCTCCTCCGGGCTGTAATTAGCGCTTGGTT
TAATGACGGCTTGTTTCTTTTCTGTGGCTGCGTGAAAGCCTTGAGGGGCTCCGGGAGGGCCCTTTGTGCG
GGGGGAGCGGCTCGGGGCTGTCCGCGGGGGGACGGCTGCCTTCGGGGGGGACGGGGCAGGGCGGGGTTCG
GCTTCTGGCGTGTGACCGGCGGCTCTAGAGCCTCTGCTAACCATGTTCATGCCTTCTTCTTTTTCCTACA
GCTCCTGGGCAACGTGCTGGTTATTGTGCTGTCTCATCATTTTGGCAAAGAATTGGATCCGGTACCGCCA
CCATGGCGGAAGGCTCCGTCGCCAGGCAGCCTGACCTCTTGACCTGCGACGATGAGCCGATCCATATCCC
CGGTGCCATCCAACCGCATGGACTGCTGCTCGCCCTCGCCGCCGACATGACGATCGTTGCCGGCAGCGAC
AACCTTCCCGAACTCACCGGACTGGCGATCGGCGCCCTGATCGGCCGCTCTGCGGCCGATGTCTTCGACT
CGGAGACGCACAACCGTCTGACGATCGCCTTGGCCGAGCCCGGGGCGGCCGTCGGAGCACCGATCACTGT
CGGCTTCACGATGCGAAAGGACGCAGGCTTCATCGGCTCCTGGCATCGCCATGATCAGCTCATCTTCCTC
GAGCTCGAGCCTCCCCAGCGGGACGTCGCCGAGCCGCAGGCGTTCTTCCGCCGCACCAACAGCGCCATCC
GCCGCCTTCAGGCCGCCGAAACCTTGGAAAGCGCCTGCGCCGCCGCGGCGCAAGAGGTGCGGAAGATTAC
CGGCTTCGATCGGGTGATGATCTATCGCTTCGCCTCCGACTTCAGCGGCGAAGTGATCGCAGAGGATCGG
TGCGCCGAGGTCGAGTCAAAACTAGGCCTGCACTATCCTGCCTCAACCGTGCCGGCGCAGGCCCGTCGGC
TCTATACCATCAACCCGGTACGGATCATTCCCGATATCAATTATCGGCCGGTGCCGGTCACCCCAGACCT
CAATCCGGTCACCGGGCGGCCGATTGATCTTAGCTTCGCCATCCTGCGCAGCGTCTCGCCCTGCCATCTG
GAGTTCATGCGCAACATAGGCATGCACGGCACGATGTCGATCTCGATTTTGCGCGGCGAGCGACTGTGGG
GATTGATCGTTTGCCATCACCGAACGCCGTACTACGTCGATCTCGATGGCCGCCAAGCCTGCAAGAGGGT
CGCCGAGAGGCTGGCCACTCAGATCGGCGTGATGGAAGAGCGACCGGTTCACGTGGGAAGTGGGGCTACA
AACTTCTCACTGCTGAAACAGGCCGGGGATGTGGAGGAAAACCCAGGACCACACGTGACTAGTGTGAGCA
AGGGCGAGGAGCTGTTCACCGGGGTGGTGCCCATCCTGGTCGAGCTGGACGGCGACGTAAACGGCCACAA
GTTCAGCGTGTCCGGCGAGGGCGAGGGCGATGCCACCTACGGCAAGCTGACCCTGAAGTTCATCTGCACC
ACCGGCAAGCTGCCCGTGCCCTGGCCCACCCTCGTGACCACCCTGACCTACGGCGTGCAGTGCTTCAGCC
GCTACCCCGACCACATGAAGCAGCACGACTTCTTCAAGTCCGCCATGCCCGAAGGCTACGTCCAGGAGCG
CACCATCTTCTTCAAGGACGACGGCAACTACAAGACCCGCGCCGAGGTGAAGTTCGAGGGCGACACCCTG
GTGAACCGCATCGAGCTGAAGGGCATCGACTTCAAGGAGGACGGCAACATCCTGGGGCACAAGCTGGAGT
ACAACTACAACAGCCACAACGTCTATATCATGGCCGACAAGCAGAAGAACGGCATCAAGGTGAACTTCAA
GATCCGCCACAACATCGAGGACGGCAGCGTGCAGCTCGCCGACCACTACCAGCAGAACACCCCCATCGGC
GACGGCCCCGTGCTGCTGCCCGACAACCACTACCTGAGCACCCAGTCCGCCCTGAGCAAAGACCCCAACG
AGAAGCGCGATCACATGGTCCTGCTGGAGTTCGTGACCGCCGCCGGGATCACTCTCGGCATGGACGAGCT
GTACAAGTAAGAATTCGATATCAAGCTTATCGATAATCAACCTCTGGATTACAAAATTTGTGAAAGATTG
ACTGGTATTCTTAACTATGTTGCTCCTTTTACGCTATGTGGATACGCTGCTTTAATGCCTTTGTATCATG
CTATTGCTTCCCGTATGGCTTTCATTTTCTCCTCCTTGTATAAATCCTGGTTGCTGTCTCTTTATGAGGA
GTTGTGGCCCGTTGTCAGGCAACGTGGCGTGGTGTGCACTGTGTTTGCTGACGCAACCCCCACTGGTTGG
GGCATTGCCACCACCTGTCAGCTCCTTTCCGGGACTTTCGCTTTCCCCCTCCCTATTGCCACGGCGGAAC
TCATCGCCGCCTGCCTTGCCCGCTGCTGGACAGGGGCTCGGCTGTTGGGCACTGACAATTCCGTGGTGTT
GTCGGGGAAATCATCGTCCTTTCCTTGGCTGCTCGCCTGTGTTGCCACCTGGATTCTGCGCGGGACGTCC
TTCTGCTACGTCCCTTCGGCCCTCAATCCAGCGGACCTTCCTTCCCGCGGCCTGCTGCCGGCTCTGCGGC
CTCTTCCGCGTCTTCGCCTTCGCCCTCAGACGAGTCGGATCTCCCTTTGGGCCGCCTCCCCGCATCGATA
CCGTCGACCCGGGCGGCCGCTTCGAGCAGACATGATAAGATACATTGATGAGTTTGGACAAACCACAACT
AGAATGCAGTGAAAAAAATGCTTTATTTGTGAAATTTGTGATGCTATTGCTTTATTTGTAACCATTATAA
GCTGCAATAAACAAGTTAACAACAACAATTGCATTCATTTTATGTTTCAGGTTCAGGGGGAGATGTGGGA
GGTTTTTTAAAGCAAGTAAAACCTCTACAAATGTGGTAAAATCGATAAGGATCTTCCTAGAGCATGGCTA
CGTAGATAAGTAGCATGGCGGGTTAATCATTAACTACAAGGAACCCCTAGTGATGGAGTTGGCCACTCCC
TCTCTGCGCGCTCGCTCGCTCACTGAGGCCGGGCGACCAAAGGTCGCCCGACGCCCGGGCTTTGCCCGGG
CGGCCTCAGTGAGCGAGCGAGCGCGCAGCTGCATTAATGAATCGGCCAACGCGCGGGGAGAGGCGGTTTG
CGTATTGGGCGCTCTTCCGCTTCCTCGCTCACTGACTCGCTGCGCTCGGTCGTTCGGCTGCGGCGAGCGG
TATCAGCTCACTCAAAGGCGGTAATACGGTTATCCACAGAATCAGGGGATAACGCAGGAAAGAACATGTG
AGCAAAAGGCCAGCAAAAGGCCAGGAACCGTAAAAAGGCCGCGTTGCTGGCGTTTTTCCATAGGCTCCGC
CCCCCTGACGAGCATCACAAAAATCGACGCTCAAGTCAGAGGTGGCGAAACCCGACAGGACTATAAAGAT
ACCAGGCGTTTCCCCCTGGAAGCTCCCTCGTGCGCTCTCCTGTTCCGACCCTGCCGCTTACCGGATACCT
GTCCGCCTTTCTCCCTTCGGGAAGCGTGGCGCTTTCTCATAGCTCACGCTGTAGGTATCTCAGTTCGGTG
TAGGTCGTTCGCTCCAAGCTGGGCTGTGTGCACGAACCCCCCGTTCAGCCCGACCGCTGCGCCTTATCCG
GTAACTATCGTCTTGAGTCCAACCCGGTAAGACACGACTTATCGCCACTGGCAGCAGCCACTGGTAACAG
GATTAGCAGAGCGAGGTATGTAGGCGGTGCTACAGAGTTCTTGAAGTGGTGGCCTAACTACGGCTACACT
AGAAGAACAGTATTTGGTATCTGCGCTCTGCTGAAGCCAGTTACCTTCGGAAAAAGAGTTGGTAGCTCTT
GATCCGGCAAACAAACCACCGCTGGTAGCGGTGGTTTTTTTGTTTGCAAGCAGCAGATTACGCGCAGAAA
AAAAGGATCTCAAGAAGATCCTTTGATCTTTTCTACGGGGTCTGACGCTCAGTGGAACGAAAACTCACGT
TAAGGGATTTTGGTCATGAGATTATCAAAAAGGATCTTCACCTAGATCCTTTTAAATTAAAAATGAAGTT
TTAAATCAATCTAAAGTATATATGAGTAAACTTGGTCTGACAGTTACCAATGCTTAATCAGTGAGGCACC
TATCTCAGCGATCTGTCTATTTCGTTCATCCATAGTTGCCTGACTCCCCGTCGTGTAGATAACTACGATA
CGGGAGGGCTTACCATCTGGCCCCAGTGCTGCAATGATACCGCGAGACCCACGCTCACCGGCTCCAGATT
TATCAGCAATAAACCAGCCAGCCGGAAGGGCCGAGCGCAGAAGTGGTCCTGCAACTTTATCCGCCTCCAT
CCAGTCTATTAATTGTTGCCGGGAAGCTAGAGTAAGTAGTTCGCCAGTTAATAGTTTGCGCAACGTTGTT
GCCATTGCTACAGGCATCGTGGTGTCACGCTCGTCGTTTGGTATGGCTTCATTCAGCTCCGGTTCCCAAC
GATCAAGGCGAGTTACATGATCCCCCATGTTGTGCAAAAAAGCGGTTAGCTCCTTCGGTCCTCCGATCGT
TGTCAGAAGTAAGTTGGCCGCAGTGTTATCACTCATGGTTATGGCAGCACTGCATAATTCTCTTACTGTC
ATGCCATCCGTAAGATGCTTTTCTGTGACTGGTGAGTACTCAACCAAGTCATTCTGAGAATAGTGTATGC
GGCGACCGAGTTGCTCTTGCCCGGCGTCAATACGGGATAATACCGCGCCACATAGCAGAACTTTAAAAGT
GCTCATCATTGGAAAACGTTCTTCGGGGCGAAAACTCTCAAGGATCTTACCGCTGTTGAGATCCAGTTCG
ATGTAACCCACTCGTGCACCCAACTGATCTTCAGCATCTTTTACTTTCACCAGCGTTTCTGGGTGAGCAA
AAACAGGAAGGCAAAATGCCGCAAAAAAGGGAATAAGGGCGACACGGAAATGTTGAATACTCATACTCTT
CCTTTTTCAATATTATTGAAGCATTTATCAGGGTTATTGTCTCATGAGCGGATACATATTTGAATGTATT
TAGAAAAATAAACAAATAGGGGTTCCGCGCACATTTCCCCGAAAAGTGCCACCTAAATTGTAAGCGTTAA
TATTTTGTTAAAATTCGCGTTAAATTTTTGTTAAATCAGCTCATTTTTTAACCAATAGGCCGAAATCGGC
AAAATCCCTTATAAATCAAAAGAATAGACCGAGATAGGGT
[37 nt withheld, positions 5921-5957]
AAAGAACGTGGACTCCAACGTCAAAGG
[49 nt withheld, positions 5985-6033]
T
[91 nt withheld, positions 6035-6125]
G
[124 nt withheld, positions 6127-6250]
CCCATTCGCCATTCAGGCTGCGCAACTGTTGGGAAGGGCGATCGGTGCGGGCCTCTTCGCTATTACGCCA
GCTGCGCGCTCGCTCGCTCACTGAGGCCGCCCGGGCAAAGCCCGGGCGTCGGGCGACCTTTGGTCGCCCG
GCCTCAGTGAGCGAGCGAGCGCGCAGAGAGGGAGTGGCCAACTCCATCACTAGGGGTTCCTTGTAGTTAA
TGATTAACCCGCCATGCTACT
